Addgene plasmid #97158: pSi-check2-zRac2 3'UTR
Purpose: For dual luciferase report assay
Depositing lab: Qing Deng. Depositing organization: Purdue University. Publication: Overexpression of microRNA-722 fine-tunes neutrophilic inflammation through inhibiting Rac2 in zebrafish. Hsu AY, Wang D, Gurol T, Zhou W, Zhu X, Lu HY, Deng Q. Dis Model Mech. 2017 Sep 27. pii: dmm.030791. doi: 10.1242/dmm.030791. PubMed 28954734.
Backbone
  Vector backbone: Psi-check2
  Backbone size w/o insert (bp): 6250
  Vector type: Mammalian Expression
Growth in bacteria
  Bacterial resistance: Ampicillin, 100 μg/mL
  Growth temperature: 37°C
  Growth strain: DH5alpha
  Copy number: High Copy
Gene/Insert
  Gene/Insert name: Dre-Rac2 3'UTR
  Species: D. rerio (zebrafish)
  Insert size (bp): 400
  Cloning method: Ligation Independent Cloning
Terms and licenses: Academic/Nonprofit Terms; Industry Terms: Not Available to Industry
Depositor comments: infusion cloning was used
How to cite: pSi-check2-zRac2 3'UTR was a gift from Qing Deng (Addgene plasmid # 97158 ; http://n2t.net/addgene:97158 ; RRID:Addgene_97158)
