[The description below was written by a language model from this plasmid's Addgene catalogue record and pLannotate feature annotations shown in this document.]
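Description:
pSi-check2-zRac2 3'UTR is a dual-luciferase reporter plasmid built on the psiCHECK-2 mammalian expression backbone, carrying roughly 400 bp of the zebrafish (Danio rerio) Rac2 3' untranslated region. It is propagated in E. coli as a high-copy plasmid through a ColE1/pUC-type origin and selected with ampicillin via the β-lactamase (AmpR) gene and its own promoter. The sequenced construct is 6,654 nt, consistent with the stated backbone plus insert.

The plasmid contains two independent reporter cassettes. In the first, the SV40 enhancer/early promoter, followed by a chimeric β-globin/immunoglobulin intron that improves transcript processing, drives a human codon-optimized Renilla luciferase (hRluc); a T7 promoter just upstream of the coding sequence also allows in vitro transcription. The feature table leaves an unannotated gap between the end of hRluc and the synthetic poly(A) signal, whose size and position fit the Rac2 3'UTR insert, introduced by ligation-independent (In-Fusion) cloning. The UTR would thus be part of the Renilla transcript, so any factor acting on it alters Renilla output. The second cassette uses the HSV thymidine kinase promoter to express firefly luciferase (luc+), terminated by an SV40 poly(A) signal, and serves as an internal normalization control on the same molecule.

The recorded purpose is dual luciferase reporter assays. The associated publication concerns microRNA-722 inhibiting Rac2 in zebrafish neutrophilic inflammation, suggesting the construct is used to test whether this microRNA targets the Rac2 3'UTR, read out as a reduced Renilla-to-firefly ratio in transfected cells.
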