Features (pLannotate 1.2.2; 12 found; start..end, strand, type, name):
      9..597     +  rep_origin     ori: high-copy-number ColE1/pMB1/pBR322/pUC origin of replication
    726..1083    +  promoter       SV40 promoter: SV40 enhancer and early promoter
   1153..1285    +  intron         chimeric intron: chimera between introns from human β-globin and immunoglobulin heavy chain genes
   1330..1348    +  promoter       T7 promoter: promoter for bacteriophage T7 RNA polymerase
   1358..2293    +  CDS            hRluc: Renilla luciferase human codon-optimized
   2733..2781    +  polyA_signal   poly(A) signal: synthetic polyadenylation signal
   2790..3541    +  promoter       HSV TK promoter: herpes simplex virus thymidine kinase promoter
   3577..5229    +  CDS            luciferase: firefly luciferase; luc+; enhanced luc+ version of the luciferase gene AAS38485.1 42718124.0
   5273..5394    -  polyA_signal   SV40 poly(A) signal: SV40 polyadenylation signal
   5417..5485    -  CDS            large T antigen (fragment): large T antigen from SV40 (simian virus 40)
   5527..5631    +  promoter       AmpR promoter: bla
   5632..6492    +  CDS            AmpR: β-lactamase; bla; confers resistance to ampicillin, carbenicillin, and related antibiotics
>Addgene plasmid #97158 | pSi-check2-zRac2 3'UTR | addgene full sequence | sequence record 182923 | Addgene NGS Result
GGATCTTCTTGAGATCCTTTTTTTCTGCGCGTAATCTGCTGCTTGCAAACAAAAAAACCACCGCTACCAG
CGGTGGTTTGTTTGCCGGATCAAGAGCTACCAACTCTTTTTCCGAAGGTAACTGGCTTCAGCAGAGCGCA
GATACCAAATACTGTTCTTCTAGTGTAGCCGTAGTTAGGCCACCACTTCAAGAACTCTGTAGCACCGCCT
ACATACCTCGCTCTGCTAATCCTGTTACCAGTGGCTGCTGCCAGTGGCGATAAGTCGTGTCTTACCGGGT
TGGACTCAAGACGATAGTTACCGGATAAGGCGCAGCGGTCGGGCTGAACGGGGGGTTCGTGCACACAGCC
CAGCTTGGAGCGAACGACCTACACCGAACTGAGATACCTACAGCGTGAGCTATGAGAAAGCGCCACGCTT
CCCGAAGGGAGAAAGGCGGACAGGTATCCGGTAAGCGGCAGGGTCGGAACAGGAGAGCGCACGAGGGAGC
TTCCAGGGGGAAACGCCTGGTATCTTTATAGTCCTGTCGGGTTTCGCCACCTCTGACTTGAGCGTCGATT
TTTGTGATGCTCGTCAGGGGGGCGGAGCCTATGGAAAAACGCCAGCAACGCGGCCTTTTTACGGTTCCTG
GCCTTTTGCTGGCCTTTTGCTCACATGGCTCGACAGATCTGCGCAGCACCATGGCCTGAAATAACCTCTG
AAAGAGGAACTTGGTTAGGTACCTTCTGAGGCGGAAAGAACCAGCTGTGGAATGTGTGTCAGTTAGGGTG
TGGAAAGTCCCCAGGCTCCCCAGCAGGCAGAAGTATGCAAAGCATGCATCTCAATTAGTCAGCAACCAGG
TGTGGAAAGTCCCCAGGCTCCCCAGCAGGCAGAAGTATGCAAAGCATGCATCTCAATTAGTCAGCAACCA
TAGTCCCGCCCCTAACTCCGCCCATCCCGCCCCTAACTCCGCCCAGTTCCGCCCATTCTCCGCCCCATGG
CTGACTAATTTTTTTTATTTATGCAGAGGCCGAGGCCGCCTCGGCCTCTGAGCTATTCCAGAAGTAGTGA
GGAGGCTTTTTTGGAGGCCTAGGCTTTTGCAAAAAGCTTGATTCTTCTGACACAACAGTCTCGAACTTAA
GCTGCAGAAGTTGGTCGTGAGGCACTGGGCAGGTAAGTATCAAGGTTACAAGACAGGTTTAAGGAGACCA
ATAGAAACTGGGCTTGTCGAGACAGAGAAGACTCTTGCGTTTCTGATAGGCACCTATTGGTCTTACTGAC
ATCCACTTTGCCTTTCTCTCCACAGGTGTCCACTCCCAGTTCAATTACAGCTCTTAAGGCTAGAGTACTT
AATACGACTCACTATAGGCTAGCCACCATGGCTTCCAAGGTGTACGACCCCGAGCAACGCAAACGCATGA
TCACTGGGCCTCAGTGGTGGGCTCGCTGCAAGCAAATGAACGTGCTGGACTCCTTCATCAACTACTATGA
TTCCGAGAAGCACGCCGAGAACGCCGTGATTTTTCTGCATGGTAACGCTGCCTCCAGCTACCTGTGGAGG
CACGTCGTGCCTCACATCGAGCCCGTGGCTAGATGCATCATCCCTGATCTGATCGGAATGGGTAAGTCCG
GCAAGAGCGGGAATGGCTCATATCGCCTCCTGGATCACTACAAGTACCTCACCGCTTGGTTCGAGCTGCT
GAACCTTCCAAAGAAAATCATCTTTGTGGGCCACGACTGGGGGGCTTGTCTGGCCTTTCACTACTCCTAC
GAGCACCAAGACAAGATCAAGGCCATCGTCCATGCTGAGAGTGTCGTGGACGTGATCGAGTCCTGGGACG
AGTGGCCTGACATCGAGGAGGATATCGCCCTGATCAAGAGCGAAGAGGGCGAGAAAATGGTGCTTGAGAA
TAACTTCTTCGTCGAGACCATGCTCCCAAGCAAGATCATGCGGAAACTGGAGCCTGAGGAGTTCGCTGCC
TACCTGGAGCCATTCAAGGAGAAGGGCGAGGTTAGACGGCCTACCCTCTCCTGGCCTCGCGAGATCCCTC
TCGTTAAGGGAGGCAAGCCCGACGTCGTCCAGATTGTCCGCAACTACAACGCCTACCTTCGGGCCAGCGA
CGATCTGCCTAAGATGTTCATCGAGTCCGACCCTGGGTTCTTTTCCAACGCTATTGTCGAGGGAGCTAAG
AAGTTCCCTAACACCGAGTTCGTGAAGGTGAAGGGCCTCCACTTCAGCCAGGAGGACGCTCCAGATGAAA
TGGGTAAGTACATCAAGAGCTTCGTGGAGCGCGTGCTGAAGAACGAGCAGTAATTCTAGGCGATCGCTCG
AGAGATACACGATTCGTCACTGTAAAAAAGAAAAGGGTACCAGAGGAATCAACTGGATTTCTCCTATAAA
CCAACACAACATGCAATTGCCTTACGAAAGCTTTTCCTCAATTTTTAGCTGAATATATCTTTTGAACATG
CCACATTGATGCCGATACAGTGATAATTTTAGTAACAGAATATTTAATCATGTTTTAACTGATGTGTTAT
GTTATTTTGAGACTGTAGTGTGTTTGTCAGGTACGCAGTTGCATATTGTTTTCTAGCGACAACATAAACA
GCTGAATTTTTTATTTTTTTGTTACACATAATTGAACCCACAGGAAGGTATTAGACATGAATCATATTCA
TGTTATACGTATGGAATTATTTTTGGCAGAAAATGGCAAAAATAAACTGTACAACTGGCGGCCGCTGGCC
GCAATAAAATATCTTTATTTTCATTACATCTGTGTGTTGGTTTTTTGTGTGAGGATCTAAATGAGTCTTC
GGACCTCGCGGGGGCCGCTTAAGCGGTGGTTAGGGTTTGTCTGACGCGGGGGGAGGGGGAAGGAACGAAA
CACTCTCATTCGGAGGCGGCTCGGGGTTTGGTCTTGGTGGCCACGGGCACGCAGAAGAGCGCCGCGATCC
TCTTAAGCACCCCCCCGCCCTCCGTGGAGGCGGGGGTTTGGTCGGCGGGTGGTAACTGGCGGGCCGCTGA
CTCGGGCGGGTCGCGCGCCCCAGAGTGTGACCTTTTCGGTCTGCTCGCAGACCCCCGGGCGGCGCCGCCG
CGGCGGCGACGGGCTCGCTGGGTCCTAGGCTCCATGGGGACCGTATACGTGGACAGGCTCTGGAGCATCC
GCACGACTGCGGTGATATTACCGGAGACCTTCTGCGGGACGAGCCGGGTCACGCGGCTGACGCGGAGCGT
CCGTTGGGCGACAAACACCAGGACGGGGCACAGGTACACTATCTTGTCACCCGGAGGCGCGAGGGACTGC
AGGAGCTTCAGGGAGTGGCGCAGCTGCTTCATCCCCGTGGCCCGTTGCTCGCGTTTGCTGGCGGTGTCCC
CGGAAGAAATATATTTGCATGTCTTTAGTTCTATGATGACACAAACCCCGCCCAGCGTCTTGTCATTGGC
GAATTCGAACACGCAGATGCAGTCGGGGCGGCGCGGTCCCAGGTCCACTTCGCATATTAAGGTGACGCGT
GTGGCCTCGAACACCGAGCGACCCTGCAGCGACCCGCTTAAAAGCTTGGCATTCCGGTACTGTTGGTAAA
GCCACCATGGCCGATGCTAAGAACATTAAGAAGGGCCCTGCTCCCTTCTACCCTCTGGAGGATGGCACCG
CTGGCGAGCAGCTGCACAAGGCCATGAAGAGGTATGCCCTGGTGCCTGGCACCATTGCCTTCACCGATGC
CCACATTGAGGTGGACATCACCTATGCCGAGTACTTCGAGATGTCTGTGCGCCTGGCCGAGGCCATGAAG
AGGTACGGCCTGAACACCAACCACCGCATCGTGGTGTGCTCTGAGAACTCTCTGCAGTTCTTCATGCCAG
TGCTGGGCGCCCTGTTCATCGGAGTGGCCGTGGCCCCTGCTAACGACATTTACAACGAGCGCGAGCTGCT
GAACAGCATGGGCATTTCTCAGCCTACCGTGGTGTTCGTGTCTAAGAAGGGCCTGCAGAAGATCCTGAAC
GTGCAGAAGAAGCTGCCTATCATCCAGAAGATCATCATCATGGACTCTAAGACCGACTACCAGGGCTTCC
AGAGCATGTACACATTCGTGACATCTCATCTGCCTCCTGGCTTCAACGAGTACGACTTCGTGCCAGAGTC
TTTCGACAGGGACAAAACCATTGCCCTGATCATGAACAGCTCTGGGTCTACCGGCCTGCCTAAGGGCGTG
GCCCTGCCTCATCGCACCGCCTGTGTGCGCTTCTCTCACGCCCGCGACCCTATTTTCGGCAACCAGATCA
TCCCCGACACCGCTATTCTGAGCGTGGTGCCATTCCACCACGGCTTCGGCATGTTCACCACCCTGGGCTA
CCTGATTTGCGGCTTTCGGGTGGTGCTGATGTACCGCTTCGAGGAGGAGCTGTTCCTGCGCAGCCTGCAA
GACTACAAAATTCAGTCTGCCCTGCTGGTGCCAACCCTGTTCAGCTTCTTCGCTAAGAGCACCCTGATCG
ACAAGTACGACCTGTCTAACCTGCACGAGATTGCCTCTGGCGGCGCCCCACTGTCTAAGGAGGTGGGCGA
AGCCGTGGCCAAGCGCTTTCATCTGCCAGGCATCCGCCAGGGCTACGGCCTGACCGAGACAACCAGCGCC
ATTCTGATTACCCCAGAGGGCGACGACAAGCCTGGCGCCGTGGGCAAGGTGGTGCCATTCTTCGAGGCCA
AGGTGGTGGACCTGGACACCGGCAAGACCCTGGGAGTGAACCAGCGCGGCGAGCTGTGTGTGCGCGGCCC
TATGATTATGTCCGGCTACGTGAATAACCCTGAGGCCACAAACGCCCTGATCGACAAGGACGGCTGGCTG
CACTCTGGCGACATTGCCTACTGGGACGAGGACGAGCACTTCTTCATCGTGGACCGCCTGAAGTCTCTGA
TCAAGTACAAGGGCTACCAGGTGGCCCCAGCCGAGCTGGAGTCTATCCTGCTGCAGCACCCTAACATTTT
CGACGCCGGAGTGGCCGGCCTGCCCGACGACGATGCCGGCGAGCTGCCTGCCGCCGTCGTCGTGCTGGAA
CACGGCAAGACCATGACCGAGAAGGAGATCGTGGACTATGTGGCCAGCCAGGTGACAACCGCCAAGAAGC
TGCGCGGCGGAGTGGTGTTCGTGGACGAGGTGCCCAAGGGCCTGACCGGCAAGCTGGACGCCCGCAAGAT
CCGCGAGATCCTGATCAAGGCTAAGAAAGGCGGCAAGATCGCCGTGTAATAATTCTAGAGTCGGGGCGGC
CGGCCGCTTCGAGCAGACATGATAAGATACATTGATGAGTTTGGACAAACCACAACTAGAATGCAGTGAA
AAAAATGCTTTATTTGTGAAATTTGTGATGCTATTGCTTTATTTGTAACCATTATAAGCTGCAATAAACA
AGTTAACAACAACAATTGCATTCATTTTATGTTTCAGGTTCAGGGGGAGGTGTGGGAGGTTTTTTAAAGC
AAGTAAAACCTCTACAAATGTGGTAAAATCGATAAGGATCCAGGTGGCACTTTTCGGGGAAATGTGCGCG
GAACCCCTATTTGTTTATTTTTCTAAATACATTCAAATATGTATCCGCTCATGAGACAATAACCCTGATA
AATGCTTCAATAATATTGAAAAAGGAAGAGTATGAGTATTCAACATTTCCGTGTCGCCCTTATTCCCTTT
TTTGCGGCATTTTGCCTTCCTGTTTTTGCTCACCCAGAAACGCTGGTGAAAGTAAAAGATGCTGAAGATC
AGTTGGGTGCACGAGTGGGTTACATCGAACTGGATCTCAACAGCGGTAAGATCCTTGAGAGTTTTCGCCC
CGAAGAACGTTTTCCAATGATGAGCACTTTTAAAGTTCTGCTATGTGGCGCGGTATTATCCCGTATTGAC
GCCGGGCAAGAGCAACTCGGTCGCCGCATACACTATTCTCAGAATGACTTGGTTGAGTACTCACCAGTCA
CAGAAAAGCATCTTACGGATGGCATGACAGTAAGAGAATTATGCAGTGCTGCCATAACCATGAGTGATAA
CACTGCGGCCAACTTACTTCTGACAACGATCGGAGGACCGAAGGAGCTAACCGCTTTTTTGCACAACATG
GGGGATCATGTAACTCGCCTTGATCGTTGGGAACCGGAGCTGAATGAAGCCATACCAAACGACGAGCGTG
ACACCACGATGCCTGTAGCAATGGCAACAACGTTGCGCAAACTATTAACTGGCGAACTACTTACTCTAGC
TTCCCGGCAACAATTAATAGACTGGATGGAGGCGGATAAAGTTGCAGGACCACTTCTGCGCTCGGCCCTT
CCGGCTGGCTGGTTTATTGCTGATAAATCTGGAGCCGGTGAGCGTGGGTCTCGCGGTATCATTGCAGCAC
TGGGGCCAGATGGTAAGCCCTCCCGTATCGTAGTTATCTACACGACGGGGAGTCAGGCAACTATGGATGA
ACGAAATAGACAGATCGCTGAGATAGGTGCCTCACTGATTAAGCATTGGTAACTGTCAGACCAAGTTTAC
TCATATATACTTTAGATTGATTTAAAACTTCATTTTTAATTTAAAAGGATCTAGGTGAAGATCCTTTTTG
ATAATCTCATGACCAAAATCCCTTAACGTGAGTTTTCGTTCCACTGAGCGTCAGACCCCGTAGAAAAGAT
CAAA
